Addgene plasmid #153988: SARS_COV2_nsp2_HA_BASU
Purpose: Express NSP2 gene along with HA and BASU
Depositing lab: Paul Khavari. Depositing organization: Stanford University. Publication: The proximal proteome of 17 SARS-CoV-2 proteins links to disrupted antiviral signaling and host translation. Meyers JM, Ramanathan M, Shanderson RL, Beck A, Donohue L, Ferguson I, Guo MG, Rao DS, Miao W, Reynolds D, Yang X, Zhao Y, Yang YY, Blish C, Wang Y, Khavari PA. PLoS Pathog. 2021 Oct 1;17(10):e1009412. doi: 10.1371/journal.ppat.1009412. PubMed 34597346.
Backbone
  Vector backbone: EF1-alpha-promoter
  Vector type: Mammalian Expression, Lentiviral
Growth in bacteria
  Bacterial resistance: Ampicillin, 100 μg/mL
  Growth temperature: 37°C
  Growth strain: NEB Stable
  Copy number: High Copy
Gene/Insert
  Gene/Insert name: nsp2
  Species: Severe acute respiratory syndrome coronavirus 2
  Entrez Gene: ORF1ab (a.k.a. GU280_gp01)
  Cloning method: Restriction Enzyme; 5′ cloning site Unknown (unknown if destroyed); 3′ cloning site Unknown (unknown if destroyed)
  Sequencing primers: 5′ EF1a-F
Terms and licenses: Academic/Nonprofit Terms; Industry Terms: Not Available to Industry
How to cite: SARS_COV2_nsp2_HA_BASU was a gift from Paul Khavari (Addgene plasmid # 153988 ; http://n2t.net/addgene:153988 ; RRID:Addgene_153988)
