[The description below was written by a language model from this plasmid's Addgene catalogue record and pLannotate feature annotations shown in this document.]
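Description:
SARS_COV2_nsp2_HA_BASU is an HIV-1-based lentiviral mammalian expression plasmid that produces the SARS-CoV-2 non-structural protein nsp2 fused to an HA epitope and the BASU biotin ligase. In bacteria it is maintained through a high-copy ColE1/pUC-type origin and selected with ampicillin via the β-lactamase gene. The viral portion carries LTR sequences at both ends of the transfer cassette, the Ψ packaging signal with an adjoining gag fragment, the Rev response element for Rev-dependent nuclear export of the genomic RNA, and the cPPT/CTS element that aids nuclear import. These allow the cassette to be packaged into lentiviral particles when helper functions are supplied in trans. The nef fragments annotated beside each LTR probably reflect the natural overlap of nef with the U3 region.

Expression is driven by the human EF-1α promoter with its intron A. The annotated open reading frame matches a segment of the SARS-CoV-2 replicase polyprotein 1a. The automatic annotation text attached to that hit describes nsp10, but this is generic polyprotein text, and the catalogue entry identifies the insert as nsp2. It is followed by a short HA tag match and a coding region matching Bacillus subtilis BirA, the enzyme from which BASU was derived; the layout is consistent with a C-terminal HA-BASU fusion. Downstream, an EMCV IRES links puromycin N-acetyltransferase to the same transcript, so transduced cells can be selected with puromycin, and a WPRE enhances transcript expression.

The construct belongs to a set used for proximity-dependent biotinylation, in which BASU tags host proteins near the viral bait so they can be captured and identified. The HA tag allows detection of the fusion protein.
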