Features (pLannotate 1.2.2; 26 found; start..end, strand, type, name):
    377..634     +  LTR            5' LTR (truncated): truncated 5' long terminal repeat (LTR) from HIV-1
    681..806     +  misc_feature   HIV-1 Ψ: packaging signal of human immunodeficiency virus type 1
    790..1128    +  CDS            HIV-1 gag (fragment): gag protein from human immunodeficiency virus 1; gag
   1303..1536    +  misc_feature   RRE: The Rev response element (RRE) of HIV-1 allows for Rev-dependent mRNA export from the nucleus to the cytoplasm.
   1913..2013    +  CDS            Rev (fragment): human immunodeficiency virus 1 (HIV-1) Rev protein; rev; enhances nuclear export of unspliced and incompletely spliced viral mRNAs
   2028..2143    +  misc_feature   cPPT/CTS: central polypurine tract and central termination sequence of HIV-1 (lacking the first T)
   2356..2567    +  promoter       EF-1α core promoter: core promoter for human elongation factor EF-1α
   2568..2681    +  intron         EF-1α intron A (fragment): intron upstream of the start codon of human EF-1α
   3307..3510    +  intron         EF-1α intron A: truncated intron upstream of the start codon of human EF-1α
   3553..5466    +  CDS            R1A_SARS2 (fragment): Experimental evidence at protein level: Swiss-Prot protein existence level 1. [Non-structural protein 10]: Plays a pivotal role in viral transcription by stimulating both nsp14 3'-5' exoribonuclease and nsp16 2'-O-methyltransferase activities. Therefore plays an essential role in viral mRNAs cap methylation. From Severe acute respiratory syndrome coronavirus 2 (2019-nCoV) (SARS-CoV-2).
   5512..5537    +  CDS            3xHA (fragment): three tandem HA epitope tags
   5539..6315    +  CDS            birA (fragment): BIRA_BACSU - Experimental evidence at protein level: Swiss-Prot protein existence level 1. Acts both as a biotin--[acetyl-CoA-carboxylase] ligase and a repressor. From Bacillus subtilis (strain 168).
   6459..6921    +  misc_feature   IRES: internal ribosome entry site (IRES) of the encephalomyocarditis virus (EMCV)
   6954..7551    +  CDS            PuroR (fragment): puromycin N-acetyltransferase; pac from Streptomyces alboniger; confers resistance to puromycin
   7567..8155    +  misc_feature   WPRE: woodchuck hepatitis virus posttranscriptional regulatory element
   8172..8690    +  CDS            nef (fragment): NEF_HV1BR - Experimental evidence at protein level: Swiss-Prot protein existence level 1. Extracellular Nef protein targets CD4(+) T-lymphocytes for apoptosis by interacting with CXCR4 surface receptors (PubMed:14990729). From Human immunodeficiency virus type 1 group M subtype B (isolate BRU/LAI) (HIV-1).
   8738..8995    +  LTR            5' LTR (truncated): truncated 5' long terminal repeat (LTR) from HIV-1
   9145..9167    -  protein_bind   lac operator (fragment): The lac repressor binds to the lac operator to inhibit transcription in E. coli. This inhibition can be relieved by adding lactose or isopropyl-β-D-thiogalactopyranoside (IPTG). lac repressor encoded by lacI
   9171..9201    -  promoter       lac promoter: promoter for the E. coli lac operon
   9216..9237    -  protein_bind   CAP binding site: CAP binding activates transcription in the presence of cAMP. E. coli catabolite activator protein
   9250..9342    -  CDS            lacI (fragment): lac repressor; lacI; The lac repressor binds to the lac operator to inhibit transcription in E. coli. This inhibition can be relieved by adding lactose or isopropyl-β-D-thiogalactopyranoside (IPTG).
   9525..10113   -  rep_origin     ori: high-copy-number ColE1/pMB1/pBR322/pUC origin of replication
  10284..11144   -  CDS            AmpR: β-lactamase; bla; confers resistance to ampicillin, carbenicillin, and related antibiotics
  11145..11249   -  promoter       AmpR promoter: bla
  11297..11431   +  polyA_signal   SV40 poly(A) signal: SV40 polyadenylation signal
  11598..329     +  CDS            nef (fragment) (across the origin): NEF_HV1BR - Experimental evidence at protein level: Swiss-Prot protein existence level 1. Extracellular Nef protein targets CD4(+) T-lymphocytes for apoptosis by interacting with CXCR4 surface receptors (PubMed:14990729). From Human immunodeficiency virus type 1 group M subtype B (isolate BRU/LAI) (HIV-1).
>Addgene plasmid #153988 | SARS_COV2_nsp2_HA_BASU | addgene full sequence | sequence record 301626 | Addgene NGS Result
TGGAAGGGCTAATTCACTCCCAAAGAAGACAAGATATCCTTGATCTGTGGATCTACCACACACAAGGCTA
CTTCCCTGATTAGCAGAACTACACACCAGGGCCAGGGGTCAGATATCCACTGACCTTTGGATGGTGCTAC
AAGCTAGTACCAGTTGAGCCAGATAAGGTAGAAGAGGCCAATAAAGGAGAGAACACCAGCTTGTTACACC
CTGTGAGCCTGCATGGGATGGATGACCCGGAGAGAGAAGTGTTAGAGTGGAGGTTTGACAGCCGCCTAGC
ATTTCATCACGTGGCCCGAGAGCTGCATCCGGAGTACTTCAAGAACTGCTGATATCGAGCTTGCTACAAG
GGACTTTCCGCTGGGGACTTTCCAGGGAGGCGTGGCCTGGGCGGGACTGGGGAGTGGCGAGCCCTCAGAT
CCTGCATATAAGCAGCTGCTTTTTGCCTGTACTGGGTCTCTCTGGTTAGACCAGATCTGAGCCTGGGAGC
TCTCTGGCTAACTAGGGAACCCACTGCTTAAGCCTCAATAAAGCTTGCCTTGAGTGCTTCAAGTAGTGTG
TGCCCGTCTGTTGTGTGACTCTGGTAACTAGAGATCCCTCAGACCCTTTTAGTCAGTGTGGAAAATCTCT
AGCAGTGGCGCCCGAACAGGGACTTGAAAGCGAAAGGGAAACCAGAGGAGCTCTCTCGACGCAGGACTCG
GCTTGCTGAAGCGCGCACGGCAAGAGGCGAGGGGCGGCGACTGGTGAGTACGCCAAAAATTTTGACTAGC
GGAGGCTAGAAGGAGAGAGATGGGTGCGAGAGCGTCAGTATTAAGCGGGGGAGAATTAGATCGCGATGGG
AAAAAATTCGGTTAAGGCCAGGGGGAAAGAAAAAATATAAATTAAAACATATAGTATGGGCAAGCAGGGA
GCTAGAACGATTCGCAGTTAATCCTGGCCTGTTAGAAACATCAGAAGGCTGTAGACAAATACTGGGACAG
CTACAACCATCCCTTCAGACAGGATCAGAAGAACTTAGATCATTATATAATACAGTAGCAACCCTCTATT
GTGTGCATCAAAGGATAGAGATAAAAGACACCAAGGAAGCTTTAGACAAGATAGAGGAAGAGCAAAACAA
AAGTAAGACCACCGCACAGCAAGCGGCCGGCCGCTGATCTTCAGACCTGGAGGAGGAGATATGAGGGACA
ATTGGAGAAGTGAATTATATAAATATAAAGTAGTAAAAATTGAACCATTAGGAGTAGCACCCACCAAGGC
AAAGAGAAGAGTGGTGCAGAGAGAAAAAAGAGCAGTGGGAATAGGAGCTTTGTTCCTTGGGTTCTTGGGA
GCAGCAGGAAGCACTATGGGCGCAGCGTCAATGACGCTGACGGTACAGGCCAGACAATTATTGTCTGGTA
TAGTGCAGCAGCAGAACAATTTGCTGAGGGCTATTGAGGCGCAACAGCATCTGTTGCAACTCACAGTCTG
GGGCATCAAGCAGCTCCAGGCAAGAATCCTGGCTGTGGAAAGATACCTAAAGGATCAACAGCTCCTGGGG
ATTTGGGGTTGCTCTGGAAAACTCATTTGCACCACTGCTGTGCCTTGGAATGCTAGTTGGAGTAATAAAT
CTCTGGAACAGATTTGGAATCACACGACCTGGATGGAGTGGGACAGAGAAATTAACAATTACACAAGCTT
AATACACTCCTTAATTGAAGAATCGCAAAACCAGCAAGAAAAGAATGAACAAGAATTATTGGAATTAGAT
AAATGGGCAAGTTTGTGGAATTGGTTTAACATAACAAATTGGCTGTGGTATATAAAATTATTCATAATGA
TAGTAGGAGGCTTGGTAGGTTTAAGAATAGTTTTTGCTGTACTTTCTATAGTGAATAGAGTTAGGCAGGG
ATATTCACCATTATCGTTTCAGACCCACCTCCCAACCCCGAGGGGACCCGACAGGCCCGAAGGAATAGAA
GAAGAAGGTGGAGAGAGAGACAGAGACAGATCCATTCGATTAGTGAACGGATCTCGACGGTATCGCCTTT
AAAAGAAAAGGGGGGATTGGGGGGTACAGTGCAGGGGAAAGAATAGTAGACATAATAGCAACAGACATAC
AAACTAAAGAATTACAAAAACAAATTACAAAAATTCAAAATTTTCGGGTTTATTACAGGGACAGCAGAGA
TCCAGTTTATCGATGAGTAATTCATACAAAAGGACTCGCCCCTGCCTTGGGGAATCCCAGGGACCGTCGT
TAAACTCCCACTAACGTAGAACCCAGAGATCGCTGCGTTCCCGCCCCCTCACCCGCCCGCTCTCGTCATC
ACTGAGGTGGAGAAGAGCATGCGTGAGGCTCCGGTGCCCGTCAGTGGGCAGAGCGCACATCGCCCACAGT
CCCCGAGAAGTTGGGGGGAGGGGTCGGCAATTGAACCGGTGCCTAGAGAAGGTGGCGCGGGGTAAACTGG
GAAAGTGATGTCGTGTACTGGCTCCGCCTTTTTCCCGAGGGTGGGGGAGAACCGTATATAAGTGCAGTAG
TCGCCGTGAACGTTCTTTTTCGCAACGGGTTTGCCGCCAGAACACAGGTAAGTGCCGTGTGTGGTTCCCG
CGGGCCTGGCCTCTTTACGGGTTATGGCCCTTGCGTGCCTTGAATTACTTCCACGCCCCTGGCTGCAGTA
CGTGATTCTTGATCCCGAGCTTCGGGTTGGAAGTGGGTGGGAGAGTTCGAGGCCTTGCGCTTAAGGAGCC
CCTTCGCCTCGTGCTTGAGTTGAGGCCTGGCTTGGGCGCTGGGGCCGCCGCGTGCGAATCTGGTGGCACC
TTCGCGCCTGTCTCGCTGCTTTCGATAAGTCTCTAGCCATTTAAAATTTTTGATGACCTGCTGCGACGCT
TTTTTTCTGGCAAGATAGTCTTGTAAATGCGGGCCAAGATCTGCACACTGGTATTTCGGTTTTTGGGGCC
GCGGGCGGCGACGGGGCCCGTGCGTCCCAGCGCACATGTTCGGCGAGGCGGGGCCTGCGAGCGCGGCCAC
CGAGAATCGGACGGGGGTAGTCTCAAGCTGGCCGGCCTGCTCTGGTGCCTGGCCTCGCGCCGCCGTGTAT
CGCCCCGCCCTGGGCGGCAAGGCTGGCCCGGTCGGCACCAGTTGCGTGAGCGGAAAGATGGCCGCTTCCC
GGCCCTGCTGCAGGGAGCTCAAAATGGAGGACGCGGCGCTCGGGAGAGCGGGCGGGTGAGTCACCCACAC
AAAGGAAAAGGGCCTTTCCGTCCTCAGCCGTCGCTTCATGTGACTCCACGGAGTACCGGGCGCCGTCCAG
GCACCTCGATTAGTTCTCGAGCTTTTGGAGTACGTCGTCTTTAGGTTGGGGGGAGGGGTTTTATGCGATG
GAGTTTCCCCACACTGAGTGGGTGGAGACTGAAGTTAGGCCAGCTTGGCACTTGATGTAATTCTCCTTGG
AATTTGCCCTTTTTGAGTTTGGATCTTGGTTCATTCTCAAGCCTCAGACAGTGGTTCAAAGTTTTTTTCT
TCCATTTCAGGTGTCGTGAGGATCTATTTCCGGTGAATTCGCCGCCACCATGGCCTACACGCGATATGTT
GACAACAACTTTTGTGGACCTGACGGCTACCCTCTTGAATGTATTAAGGATCTTCTGGCTCGCGCTGGAA
AAGCCAGTTGTACACTGTCTGAGCAGCTCGACTTTATAGATACAAAGCGGGGGGTCTATTGTTGCCGAGA
GCATGAACATGAGATCGCATGGTATACGGAGCGCTCTGAAAAAAGCTATGAATTGCAGACACCCTTTGAA
ATTAAGTTGGCGAAAAAGTTCGATACATTCAATGGTGAGTGCCCCAACTTTGTCTTTCCCCTTAACAGTA
TCATTAAAACAATCCAGCCCCGGGTGGAAAAGAAGAAATTGGATGGATTCATGGGCAGGATCAGAAGTGT
TTACCCAGTGGCATCCCCTAATGAATGCAATCAGATGTGCCTGTCCACGCTGATGAAATGCGACCACTGC
GGTGAAACGTCTTGGCAAACGGGGGACTTTGTAAAAGCAACGTGCGAGTTTTGCGGAACTGAGAACTTGA
CAAAGGAGGGAGCGACTACATGTGGATACCTGCCTCAGAACGCGGTAGTGAAAATATACTGTCCTGCCTG
TCACAATTCTGAAGTTGGGCCTGAACATAGCTTGGCCGAATACCATAACGAAAGTGGATTGAAGACAATT
CTTCGCAAAGGAGGCCGGACTATCGCGTTCGGGGGCTGCGTGTTTAGCTATGTAGGATGTCATAATAAAT
GCGCATATTGGGTTCCACGAGCTAGCGCAAACATAGGCTGCAACCACACAGGCGTAGTTGGTGAGGGATC
AGAAGGTCTTAATGATAACTTGCTCGAAATATTGCAAAAGGAAAAAGTCAACATAAATATTGTAGGAGAT
TTTAAATTGAATGAAGAGATTGCGATAATCCTTGCGTCATTTTCCGCAAGTACGAGTGCGTTCGTTGAGA
CTGTAAAGGGGCTCGACTATAAAGCGTTTAAGCAAATAGTAGAGAGCTGCGGAAACTTTAAAGTTACGAA
GGGAAAAGCCAAAAAAGGTGCATGGAACATTGGCGAGCAGAAGAGTATACTGTCCCCCCTGTACGCCTTC
GCGTCAGAAGCAGCTCGAGTAGTTAGAAGTATATTCTCACGAACGCTCGAGACGGCGCAGAATAGTGTGC
GCGTGCTCCAGAAGGCTGCTATTACGATCCTCGACGGCATATCCCAGTATTCTCTTCGACTGATTGATGC
TATGATGTTCACCTCCGACTTGGCGACGAACAATCTCGTAGTTATGGCTTATATCACCGGCGGCGTTGTA
CAATTGACGTCTCAGTGGCTGACGAACATCTTCGGAACCGTGTACGAGAAGCTCAAACCAGTTCTTGATT
GGCTTGAAGAAAAGTTTAAGGAAGGCGTCGAGTTTCTCCGGGATGGGTGGGAAATTGTTAAGTTTATCTC
CACCTGCGCGTGTGAAATTGTGGGAGGGCAAATTGTCACCTGCGCCAAGGAAATTAAAGAGTCAGTTCAG
ACGTTTTTTAAACTTGTGAACAAATTCCTTGCTCTCTGTGCGGATAGTATAATCATCGGTGGGGCGAAGT
TGAAAGCACTCAATCTTGGTGAAACTTTCGTGACCCACAGCAAAGGCCTGTATAGGAAGTGTGTTAAAAG
CAGGGAGGAGACCGGTCTTCTTATGCCGCTGAAGGCGCCCAAAGAGATAATTTTTCTTGAGGGGGAAACT
CTTCCGACCGAAGTGCTCACGGAAGAAGTAGTTCTGAAAACAGGGGACCTTCAACCACTGGAGCAACCGA
CCTCTGAGGCAGTTGAAGCGCCGCTCGTCGGAACTCCTGTATGTATTAACGGCCTCATGCTGTTGGAAAT
TAAGGATACGGAGAAGTACTGTGCACTGGCCCCCAACATGATGGTCACGAACAACACCTTTACCCTTAAG
GGCGGCCTCGAAGGCGGCGGGGGATGGAGCCATCCACAATTCGAGAAAGGCTACCCATACGATGTGCCTG
ACTATGCTGGCAAGTTGTCTGAATCAGAGATTAGGTTTGGACTGAAAACGGAGGTGATGGGCCAACATCT
TATCTATCACGATGTTTTGTCCAGCACACAAAAGACAGCCCATGAATTGGCAAATAACAATGCCCCCGAG
GGTACCCTCGTGGTTGCAGATAAACAGACAGCCGGTAGGGGCGGGATGAGCCGAGTGTGGCATTCTCAAG
AAGGAAACGGAGTATGGATGAGTTTGATATTGCGCCCGGACATTCCGCTCCAAAAGACGCCCCAACTTAC
CTTGCTGGCAGCTGTAGCGGTGGTTCAGGGAATAGAAGAGGCCGCGGGCATACAGACTGATATAAAGTGG
CCGAACGACATACTCATTAACGGGAAAAAAACAGTAGGGATACTTACCGAAATGCAAGCTGAGGAGGATC
GAGTGCGCTCCGTGATTATTGGTATTGGCATTAATGTAAATCAGCAACCCAATGATTTCCCCGATGAGCT
CAAGGACATTGCGACGAGTCTGTCCCAGGCAGCTGGGGAAAAGATCGACAGGGCAGGTGTAATCCAGCAT
ATCTTGCTTTGTTTCGAAAAGCGATACCGAGACTACATGACCCACGGTTTCACGCCCATCAAGCTCTTGT
GGGAGTCATACGCCCTCGGTATTGGCACGAACATGAGGGCGAGAACTCTCAACGGGACATTTTACGGTAA
GGCGTTGGGTATTGACGACGAAGGGGTACTTTTGTTGGAAACTAATGAAGGCATTAAGAAGATATACAGC
GCGGACATCAGCCTTAGGTGACCGCAGTTTGAAAAGTAAGGATCCCGCCCCTCTCCCTCCCCCCCCCCTA
ACGTTACTGGCCGAAGCCGCTTGGAATAAGGCCGGTGTGCGTTTGTCTATATGTTATTTTCCACCATATT
GCCGTCTTTTGGCAATGTGAGGGCCCGGAAACCTGGCCCTGTCTTCTTGACGAGCATTCCTAGGGGTCTT
TCCCCTCTCGCCAAAGGAATGCAAGGTCTGTTGAATGTCGTGAAGGAAGCAGTTCCTCTGGAAGCTTCTT
GAAGACAAACAACGTCTGTAGCGACCCTTTGCAGGCAGCGGAACCCCCCACCTGGCGACAGGTGCCTCTG
CGGCCAAAAGCCACGTGTATAAGATACACCTGCAAAGGCGGCACAACCCCAGTGCCACGTTGTGAGTTGG
ATAGTTGTGGAAAGAGTCAAATGGCTCTCCTCAAGCGTATTCAACAAGGGGCTGAAGGATGCCCAGAAGG
TACCCCATTGTATGGGATCTGATCTGGGGCCTCGGTGCACATGCTTTACATGTGTTTAGTCGAGGTTAAA
AAAACGTCTAGGCCCCCCGAACCACGGGGACGTGGTTTTCCTTTGAAAAACACGATGATAAGCTTGCCAC
AACCCACAAGGAGACGACCTTCCATGACCGAGTACAAGCCCACGGTGCGCCTCGCCACCCGCGACGACGT
CCCCCGGGCCGTACGCACCCTCGCCGCCGCGTTCGCCGACTACCCCGCCACGCGCCACACCGTCGACCCG
GACCGCCACATCGAGCGGGTCACCGAGCTGCAAGAACTCTTCCTCACGCGCGTCGGGCTCGACATCGGCA
AGGTGTGGGTCGCGGACGACGGCGCCGCGGTGGCGGTCTGGACCACGCCGGAGAGCGTCGAAGCGGGGGC
GGTGTTCGCCGAGATCGGCCCGCGCATGGCCGAGTTGAGCGGTTCCCGGCTGGCCGCGCAGCAACAGATG
GAAGGCCTCCTGGCGCCGCACCGGCCCAAGGAGCCCGCGTGGTTCCTGGCCACCGTCGGCGTCTCGCCCG
ACCACCAGGGCAAGGGTCTGGGCAGCGCCGTCGTGCTCCCCGGAGTGGAGGCGGCCGAGCGCGCCGGGGT
GCCCGCCTTCCTGGAGACCTCCGCGCCCCGCAACCTCCCCTTCTACGAGCGGCTCGGCTTCACCGTCACC
GCCGACGTCGAGGTGCCCGAAGGACCGCGCACCTGGTGCATGACCCGCAAGCCCGGTGCCTAGACGCGTC
TGGAACAATCAACCTCTGGATTACAAAATTTGTGAAAGATTGACTGGTATTCTTAACTATGTTGCTCCTT
TTACGCTATGTGGATACGCTGCTTTAATGCCTTTGTATCATGCTATTGCTTCCCGTATGGCTTTCATTTT
CTCCTCCTTGTATAAATCCTGGTTGCTGTCTCTTTATGAGGAGTTGTGGCCCGTTGTCAGGCAACGTGGC
GTGGTGTGCACTGTGTTTGCTGACGCAACCCCCACTGGTTGGGGCATTGCCACCACCTGTCAGCTCCTTT
CCGGGACTTTCGCTTTCCCCCTCCCTATTGCCACGGCGGAACTCATCGCCGCCTGCCTTGCCCGCTGCTG
GACAGGGGCTCGGCTGTTGGGCACTGACAATTCCGTGGTGTTGTCGGGGAAGCTGACGTCCTTTCCATGG
CTGCTCGCCTGTGTTGCCACCTGGATTCTGCGCGGGACGTCCTTCTGCTACGTCCCTTCGGCCCTCAATC
CAGCGGACCTTCCTTCCCGCGGCCTGCTGCCGGCTCTGCGGCCTCTTCCGCGTCTTCGCCTTCGCCCTCA
GACGAGTCGGATCTCCCTTTGGGCCGCCTCCCCGCCTGGAATTAATTCTGCAGTCGAGACCTAGAAAAAC
ATGGAGCAATCACAAGTAGCAATACAGCAGCTACCAATGCTGATTGTGCCTGGCTAGAAGCACAAGAGGA
GGAGGAGGTGGGTTTTCCAGTCACACCTCAGGTACCTTTAAGACCAATGACTTACAAGGCAGCTGTAGAT
CTTAGCCACTTTTTAAAAGAAAAGAGGGGACTGGAAGGGCTAATTCACTCCCAACGAAGACAAGATATCC
TTGATCTGTGGATCTACCACACACAAGGCTACTTCCCTGATTAGCAGAACTACACACCAGGGCCAGGGGT
CAGATATCCACTGACCTTTGGATGGTGCTACAAGCTAGTACCAGTTGAGCCAGATAAGGTAGAAGAGGCC
AATAAAGGAGAGAACACCAGCTTGTTACACCCTGTGAGCCTGCATGGGATGGATGACCCGGAGAGAGAAG
TGTTAGAGTGGAGGTTTGACAGCCGCCTAGCATTTCATCACGTGGCCCGAGAGCTGCATCCGGAGTACTT
CAAGAACTGCTGATATCGAGCTTGCTACAAGGGACTTTCCGCTGGGGACTTTCCAGGGAGGCGTGGCCTG
GGCGGGACTGGGGAGTGGCGAGCCCTCAGATCCTGCATATAAGCAGCTGCTTTTTGCCTGTACTGGGTCT
CTCTGGTTAGACCAGATCTGAGCCTGGGAGCTCTCTGGCTAACTAGGGAACCCACTGCTTAAGCCTCAAT
AAAGCTTGCCTTGAGTGCTTCAAGTAGTGTGTGCCCGTCTGTTGTGTGACTCTGGTAACTAGAGATCCCT
CAGACCCTTTTAGTCAGTGTGGAAAATCTCTAGCAGTAGTAGTTCATGTCATCTTATTATTCAGTATTTA
TAACTTGCAAAGAAATGAATATCAGAGAGTGAGAGGCCTTGACATTGCTAGCGTTTACCGTCGACCTCTA
GCTAGAGCTTGGCGTAATCATGGTCATAGCTGTTTCCTGTGTGAAATTGTTATCCGCTCACAATTCCACA
CAACATACGAGCCGGAAGCATAAAGTGTAAAGCCTGGGGTGCCTAATGAGTGAGCTAACTCACATTAATT
GCGTTGCGCTCACTGCCCGCTTTCCAGTCGGGAAACCTGTCGTGCCAGCTGCATTAATGAATCGGCCAAC
GCGCGGGGAGAGGCGGTTTGCGTATTGGGCGCTCTTCCGCTTCCTCGCTCACTGACTCGCTGCGCTCGGT
CGTTCGGCTGCGGCGAGCGGTATCAGCTCACTCAAAGGCGGTAATACGGTTATCCACAGAATCAGGGGAT
AACGCAGGAAAGAACATGTGAGCAAAAGGCCAGCAAAAGGCCAGGAACCGTAAAAAGGCCGCGTTGCTGG
CGTTTTTCCATAGGCTCCGCCCCCCTGACGAGCATCACAAAAATCGACGCTCAAGTCAGAGGTGGCGAAA
CCCGACAGGACTATAAAGATACCAGGCGTTTCCCCCTGGAAGCTCCCTCGTGCGCTCTCCTGTTCCGACC
CTGCCGCTTACCGGATACCTGTCCGCCTTTCTCCCTTCGGGAAGCGTGGCGCTTTCTCATAGCTCACGCT
GTAGGTATCTCAGTTCGGTGTAGGTCGTTCGCTCCAAGCTGGGCTGTGTGCACGAACCCCCCGTTCAGCC
CGACCGCTGCGCCTTATCCGGTAACTATCGTCTTGAGTCCAACCCGGTAAGACACGACTTATCGCCACTG
GCAGCAGCCACTGGTAACAGGATTAGCAGAGCGAGGTATGTAGGCGGTGCTACAGAGTTCTTGAAGTGGT
GGCCTAACTACGGCTACACTAGAAGAACAGTATTTGGTATCTGCGCTCTGCTGAAGCCAGTTACCTTCGG
AAAAAGAGTTGGTAGCTCTTGATCCGGCAAACAAACCACCGCTGGTAGCGGTGGTTTTTTTGTTTGCAAG
CAGCAGATTACGCGCAGAAAAAAAGGATCTCAAGAAGATCCTTTGATCTTTTCTACGGGGTCTGACGCTC
AGTGGAACGAAAACTCACGTTAAGGGATTTTGGTCATGAGATTATCAAAAAGGATCTTCACCTAGATCCT
TTTAAATTAAAAATGAAGTTTTAAATCAATCTAAAGTATATATGAGTAAACTTGGTCTGACAGTTACCAA
TGCTTAATCAGTGAGGCACCTATCTCAGCGATCTGTCTATTTCGTTCATCCATAGTTGCCTGACTCCCCG
TCGTGTAGATAACTACGATACGGGAGGGCTTACCATCTGGCCCCAGTGCTGCAATGATACCGCGAGACCC
ACGCTCACCGGCTCCAGATTTATCAGCAATAAACCAGCCAGCCGGAAGGGCCGAGCGCAGAAGTGGTCCT
GCAACTTTATCCGCCTCCATCCAGTCTATTAATTGTTGCCGGGAAGCTAGAGTAAGTAGTTCGCCAGTTA
ATAGTTTGCGCAACGTTGTTGCCATTGCTACAGGCATCGTGGTGTCACGCTCGTCGTTTGGTATGGCTTC
ATTCAGCTCCGGTTCCCAACGATCAAGGCGAGTTACATGATCCCCCATGTTGTGCAAAAAAGCGGTTAGC
TCCTTCGGTCCTCCGATCGTTGTCAGAAGTAAGTTGGCCGCAGTGTTATCACTCATGGTTATGGCAGCAC
TGCATAATTCTCTTACTGTCATGCCATCCGTAAGATGCTTTTCTGTGACTGGTGAGTACTCAACCAAGTC
ATTCTGAGAATAGTGTATGCGGCGACCGAGTTGCTCTTGCCCGGCGTCAATACGGGATAATACCGCGCCA
CATAGCAGAACTTTAAAAGTGCTCATCATTGGAAAACGTTCTTCGGGGCGAAAACTCTCAAGGATCTTAC
CGCTGTTGAGATCCAGTTCGATGTAACCCACTCGTGCACCCAACTGATCTTCAGCATCTTTTACTTTCAC
CAGCGTTTCTGGGTGAGCAAAAACAGGAAGGCAAAATGCCGCAAAAAAGGGAATAAGGGCGACACGGAAA
TGTTGAATACTCATACTCTTCCTTTTTCAATATTATTGAAGCATTTATCAGGGTTATTGTCTCATGAGCG
GATACATATTTGAATGTATTTAGAAAAATAAACAAATAGGGGTTCCGCGCACATTTCCCCGAAAAGTGCC
ACCTGACGTCGACGGATCGGGAGATCAACTTGTTTATTGCAGCTTATAATGGTTACAAATAAAGCAATAG
CATCACAAATTTCACAAATAAAGCATTTTTTTCACTGCATTCTAGTTGTGGTTTGTCCAAACTCATCAAT
GTATCTTATCATGTCTGGATCAACTGGATAACTCAAGCTAACCAAAATCATCCCAAACTTCCCACCCCAT
ACCCTATTACCACTGCCAATTACCTGTGGTTTCATTTACTCTAAACCTGTGATTCCTCTGAATTATTTTC
ATTTTAAAGAAATTGTATTTGTTAAATATGTACTACAAACTTAGTAGT
